>Addgene plasmid #220179 | pGM265 | addgene full sequence | sequence record 434237 | Addgene NGS Result
AGGGAATTAATTCGAGCTCGGTACCTTTAAGACCAATGACTTACAAGGCAGCTGTAGATCTTAGCCACTT
TTTAAAAGAAAAGGGGGGACTGGAAGGGCTAATTCACTCCCAACGAAGACAAGATCTGCTTTTTGCTTGT
ACTGGGTCTCTCTGGTTAGACCAGATCTGAGCCTGGGAGCTCTCTGGCTAACTAGGGAACCCACTGCTTA
AGCCTCAATAAAGCTTGCCTTGAGTGCTTCAAGTAGTGTGTGCCCGTCTGTTGTGTGACTCTGGTAACTA
GAGATCCCTCAGACCCTTTTAGTCAGTGTGGAAAATCTCTAGCAGCATCTAGAATTAATTCCGTGTATTC
TATAGTGTCACCTAAATCGTATGTGTATGATACATAAGGTTATGTATTAATTGTAGCCGCGTTCTAACGA
CAATATGTACAAGCCTAATTGTGTAGCATCTGGCTTACTGAAGCAGACCCTATCATCTCTCTCGTAAACT
GCCGTCAGAGTCGGTTTGGTTGGACGAACCTTCTGAGTTTCTGGTAACGCCGTCCCGCACCCGGAAATGG
TCAGCGAACCAATCAGCAGGGTCATCGCTAGCCAGATCCTCTACGCCGGACGCATCGTGGCCGGCATCAC
CGGCGCCACAGGTGCGGTTGCTGGCGCCTATATCGCCGACATCACCGATGGGGAAGATCGGGCTCGCCAC
TTCGGGCTCATGAGCGCTTGTTTCGGCGTGGGTATGGTGGCAGGCCCCGTGGCCGGGGGACTGTTGGGCG
CCATCTCCTTGCATGCACCATTCCTTGCGGCGGCGGTGCTCAACGGCCTCAACCTACTACTGGGCTGCTT
CCTAATGCAGGAGTCGCATAAGGGAGAGCGTCGAATGGTGCACTCTCAGTACAATCTGCTCTGATGCCGC
ATAGTTAAGCCAGCCCCGACACCCGCCAACACCCGCTGACGCGCCCTGACGGGCTTGTCTGCTCCCGGCA
TCCGCTTACAGACAAGCTGTGACCGTCTCCGGGAGCTGCATGTGTCAGAGGTTTTCACCGTCATCACCGA
AACGCGCGAGACGAAAGGGCCTCGTGATACGCCTATTTTTATAGGTTAATGTCATGATAATAATGGTTTC
TTAGACGTCAGGTGGCACTTTTCGGGGAAATGTGCGCGGAACCCCTATTTGTTTATTTTTCTAAATACAT
TCAAATATGTATCCGCTCATGAGACAATAACCCTGATAAATGCTTCAATAATATTGAAAAAGGAAGAGTA
TGAGTATTCAACATTTCCGTGTCGCCCTTATTCCCTTTTTTGCGGCATTTTGCCTTCCTGTTTTTGCTCA
CCCAGAAACGCTGGTGAAAGTAAAAGATGCTGAAGATCAGTTGGGTGCACGAGTGGGTTACATCGAACTG
GATCTCAACAGCGGTAAGATCCTTGAGAGTTTTCGCCCCGAAGAACGTTTTCCAATGATGAGCACTTTTA
AAGTTCTGCTATGTGGCGCGGTATTATCCCGTATTGACGCCGGGCAAGAGCAACTCGGTCGCCGCATACA
CTATTCTCAGAATGACTTGGTTGAGTACTCACCAGTCACAGAAAAGCATCTTACGGATGGCATGACAGTA
AGAGAATTATGCAGTGCTGCCATAACCATGAGTGATAACACTGCGGCCAACTTACTTCTGACAACGATCG
GAGGACCGAAGGAGCTAACCGCTTTTTTGCACAACATGGGGGATCATGTAACTCGCCTTGATCGTTGGGA
ACCGGAGCTGAATGAAGCCATACCAAACGACGAGCGTGACACCACGATGCCTGTAGCAATGGCAACAACG
TTGCGCAAACTATTAACTGGCGAACTACTTACTCTAGCTTCCCGGCAACAATTAATAGACTGGATGGAGG
CGGATAAAGTTGCAGGACCACTTCTGCGCTCGGCCCTTCCGGCTGGCTGGTTTATTGCTGATAAATCTGG
AGCCGGTGAGCGTGGGTCTCGCGGTATCATTGCAGCACTGGGGCCAGATGGTAAGCCCTCCCGTATCGTA
GTTATCTACACGACGGGGAGTCAGGCAACTATGGATGAACGAAATAGACAGATCGCTGAGATAGGTGCCT
CACTGATTAAGCATTGGTAACTGTCAGACCAAGTTTACTCATATATACTTTAGATTGATTTAAAACTTCA
TTTTTAATTTAAAAGGATCTAGGTGAAGATCCTTTTTGATAATCTCATGACCAAAATCCCTTAACGTGAG
TTTTCGTTCCACTGAGCGTCAGACCCCGTAGAAAAGATCAAAGGATCTTCTTGAGATCCTTTTTTTCTGC
GCGTAATCTGCTGCTTGCAAACAAAAAAACCACCGCTACCAGCGGTGGTTTGTTTGCCGGATCAAGAGCT
ACCAACTCTTTTTCCGAAGGTAACTGGCTTCAGCAGAGCGCAGATACCAAATACTGTTCTTCTAGTGTAG
CCGTAGTTAGGCCACCACTTCAAGAACTCTGTAGCACCGCCTACATACCTCGCTCTGCTAATCCTGTTAC
CAGTGGCTGCTGCCAGTGGCGATAAGTCGTGTCTTACCGGGTTGGACTCAAGACGATAGTTACCGGATAA
GGCGCAGCGGTCGGGCTGAACGGGGGGTTCGTGCACACAGCCCAGCTTGGAGCGAACGACCTACACCGAA
CTGAGATACCTACAGCGTGAGCTATGAGAAAGCGCCACGCTTCCCGAAGGGAGAAAGGCGGACAGGTATC
CGGTAAGCGGCAGGGTCGGAACAGGAGAGCGCACGAGGGAGCTTCCAGGGGGAAACGCCTGGTATCTTTA
TAGTCCTGTCGGGTTTCGCCACCTCTGACTTGAGCGTCGATTTTTGTGATGCTCGTCAGGGGGGCGGAGC
CTATGGAAAAACGCCAGCAACGCGGCCTTTTTACGGTTCCTGGCCTTTTGCTGGCCTTTTGCTCACATGT
TCTTTCCTGCGTTATCCCCTGATTCTGTGGATAACCGTATTACCGCCTTTGAGTGAGCTGATACCGCTCG
CCGCAGCCGAACGACCGAGCGCAGCGAGTCAGTGAGCGAGGAAGCGGAAGAGCGCCCAATACGCAAACCG
CCTCTCCCCGCGCGTTGGCCGATTCATTAATGCAGCTGTGGAATGTGTGTCAGTTAGGGTGTGGAAAGTC
CCCAGGCTCCCCAGCAGGCAGAAGTATGCAAAGCATGCATCTCAATTAGTCAGCAACCAGGTGTGGAAAG
TCCCCAGGCTCCCCAGCAGGCAGAAGTATGCAAAGCATGCATCTCAATTAGTCAGCAACCATAGTCCCGC
CCCTAACTCCGCCCATCCCGCCCCTAACTCCGCCCAGTTCCGCCCATTCTCCGCCCCATGGCTGACTAAT
TTTTTTTATTTATGCAGAGGCCGAGGCCGCCTCGGCCTCTGAGCTATTCCAGAAGTAGTGAGGAGGCTTT
TTTGGAGGCCTAGGCTTTTGCAAAAAGCTTGGACACAAGACAGGCTTGCGAGATATGTTTGAGAATACCA
CTTTATCCCGCGTCAGGGAGAGGCAGTGCGTAAAAAGACGCGGACTCATGTGAAATACTGGTTTTTAGTG
CGCCAGATCTCTATAATCTCGCGCAACCTATTTTCCCCTCGAACACTTTTTAAGCCGTAGATAAACAGGC
TGGGACACTTCACATGAGCGAAAAATACATCGTCACCTGGGACATGTTGCAGATCCATGCACGTAAACTC
GCAAGCCGACTGATGCCTTCTGAACAATGGAAAGGCATTATTGCCGTAAGCCGTGGCGGTCTGTACCGGG
TGCGTTACTGGCGCGTGAACTGGGTATTCGTCATGTCGATACCGTTTGTATTTCCAGCTACGATCACGAC
AACCAGCGCGAGCTTAAAGTGCTGAAACGCGCAGAAGGCGATGGCGAAGGCTTCATCGTTATTGATGACC
TGGTGGATACCGGTGGTACTGCGGTTGCGATTCGTGAAATGTATCCAAAAGCGCACTTTGTCACCATCTT
CGCAAAACCGGCTGGTCGTCCGCTGGTTGATGACTATGTTGTTGATATCCCGCAAGATACCTGGATTGAA
CAGCCGTGGGATATGGGCGTCGTATTCGTCCCGCCAATCTCCGGTCGCTAATCTTTTCAACGCCTGGCAC
TGCCGGGCGTTGTTCTTTTTAACTTCAGGCGGGTTACAATAGTTTCCAGTAAGTATTCTGGAGGCTGCAT
CCATGACACAGGCAAACCTGAGCGAAACCCTGTTCAAACCCCGCTTTAAACATCCTGAAACCTCGACGCT
AGTCCGCCGCTTTAATCACGGCGCACAACCGCCTGTGCAGTCGGCCCTTGATGGTAAAACCATCCCTCAC
TGGTATCGCATGATTAACCGTCTGATGTGGATCTGGCGCGGCATTGACCCACGCGAAATCCTCGACGTCC
AGGCACGTATTGTGATGAGCGATGCCGAACGTACCGACGATGATTTATACGATACGGTGATTGGCTACCG
TGGCGGCAACTGGATTTATGAGTGGGCCCCGGATCTTTGTGAAGGAACCTTACTTCTGTGGTGTGACATA
ATTGGACAAACTACCTACAGAGATTTAAAGCTCTAAGGTAAATATAAAATTTTTAAGTGTATAATGTGTT
AAACTACTGATTCTAATTGTTTGTGTATTTTAGATTCCAACCTATGGAACTGATGAATGGGAGCAGTGGT
GGAATGCCTTTAATGAGGAAAACCTGTTTTGCTCAGAAGAAATGCCATCTAGTGATGATGAGGCTACTGC
TGACTCTCAACATTCTACTCCTCCAAAAAAGAAGAGAAAGGTAGAAGACCCCAAGGACTTTCCTTCAGAA
TTGCTAAGTTTTTTGAGTCATGCTGTGTTTAGTAATAGAACTCTTGCTTGCTTTGCTATTTACACCACAA
AGGAAAAAGCTGCACTGCTATACAAGAAAATTATGGAAAAATATTCTGTAACCTTTATAAGTAGGCATAA
CAGTTATAATCATAACATACTGTTTTTTCTTACTCCACACAGGCATAGAGTGTCTGCTATTAATAACTAT
GCTCAAAAATTGTGTACCTTTAGCTTTTTAATTTGTAAAGGGGTTAATAAGGAATATTTGATGTATAGTG
CCTTGACTAGAGATCATAATCAGCCATACCACATTTGTAGAGGTTTTACTTGCTTTAAAAAACCTCCCAC
ACCTCCCCCTGAACCTGAAACATAAAATGAATGCAATTGTTGTTGTTAACTTGTTTATTGCAGCTTATAA
TGGTTACAAATAAAGCAATAGCATCACAAATTTCACAAATAAAGCATTTTTTTCACTGCATTCTAGTTGT
GGTTTGTCCAAACTCATCAATGTATCTTATCATGTCTGGATCAACTGGATAACTCAAGCTAACCAAAATC
ATCCCAAACTTCCCACCCCATACCCTATTACCACTGCCAATTACCTGTGGTTTCATTTACTCTAAACCTG
TGATTCCTCTGAATTATTTTCATTTTAAAGAAATTGTATTTGTTAAATATGTACTACAAACTTAGTAGTT
GGAAGGGCTAATTCACTCCCAAAGAAGACAAGATATCCTTGATCTGTGGATCTACCACACACAAGGCTAC
TTCCCTGATTAGCAGAACTACACACCAGGGCCAGGGGTCAGATATCCACTGACCTTTGGATGGTGCTACA
AGCTAGTACCAGTTGAGCCAGATAAGGTAGAAGAGGCCAATAAAGGAGAGAACACCAGCTTGTTACACCC
TGTGAGCCTGCATGGGATGGATGACCCGGAGAGAGAAGTGTTAGAGTGGAGGTTTGACAGCCGCCTAGCA
TTTCATCACGTGGCCCGAGAGCTGCATCCGGAGTACTTCAAGAACTGCTGATATCGAGCTTGCTACAAGG
GACTTTCCGCTGGGGACTTTCCAGGGAGGCGTGGCCTGGGCGGGACTGGGGAGTGGCGAGCCCTCAGATC
CTGCATATAAGCAGCTGCTTTTTGCCTGTACTGGGTCTCTCTGGTTAGACCAGATCTGAGCCTGGGAGCT
CTCTGGCTAACTAGGGAACCCACTGCTTAAGCCTCAATAAAGCTTGCCTTGAGTGCTTCAAGTAGTGTGT
GCCCGTCTGTTGTGTGACTCTGGTAACTAGAGATCCCTCAGACCCTTTTAGTCAGTGTGGAAAATCTCTA
GCAGTGGCGCCCGAACAGGGACTTGAAAGCGAAAGGGAAACCAGAGGAGCTCTCTCGACGCAGGACTCGG
CTTGCTGAAGCGCGCACGGCAAGAGGCGAGGGGCGGCGACTGGTGAGTACGCCAAAAATTTTGACTAGCG
GAGGCTAGAAGGAGAGAGATGGGTGCGAGAGCGTCAGTATTAAGCGGGGGAGAATTAGATCGCGATGGGA
AAAAATTCGGTTAAGGCCAGGGGGAAAGAAAAAATATAAATTAAAACATATAGTATGGGCAAGCAGGGAG
CTAGAACGATTCGCAGTTAATCCTGGCCTGTTAGAAACATCAGAAGGCTGTAGACAAATACTGGGACAGC
TACAACCATCCCTTCAGACAGGATCAGAAGAACTTAGATCATTATATAATACAGTAGCAACCCTCTATTG
TGTGCATCAAAGGATAGAGATAAAAGACACCAAGGAAGCTTTAGACAAGATAGAGGAAGAGCAAAACAAA
AGTAAGACCACCGCACAGCAAGCGGCCGGCCGCTGATCTTCAGACCTGGAGGAGGAGATATGAGGGACAA
TTGGAGAAGTGAATTATATAAATATAAAGTAGTAAAAATTGAACCATTAGGAGTAGCACCCACCAAGGCA
AAGAGAAGAGTGGTGCAGAGAGAAAAAAGAGCAGTGGGAATAGGAGCTTTGTTCCTTGGGTTCTTGGGAG
CAGCAGGAAGCACTATGGGCGCAGCGTCAATGACGCTGACGGTACAGGCCAGACAATTATTGTCTGGTAT
AGTGCAGCAGCAGAACAATTTGCTGAGGGCTATTGAGGCGCAACAGCATCTGTTGCAACTCACAGTCTGG
GGCATCAAGCAGCTCCAGGCAAGAATCCTGGCTGTGGAAAGATACCTAAAGGATCAACAGCTCCTGGGGA
TTTGGGGTTGCTCTGGAAAACTCATTTGCACCACTGCTGTGCCTTGGAATGCTAGTTGGAGTAATAAATC
TCTGGAACAGATTTGGAATCACACGACCTGGATGGAGTGGGACAGAGAAATTAACAATTACACAAGCTTA
ATACACTCCTTAATTGAAGAATCGCAAAACCAGCAAGAAAAGAATGAACAAGAATTATTGGAATTAGATA
AATGGGCAAGTTTGTGGAATTGGTTTAACATAACAAATTGGCTGTGGTATATAAAATTATTCATAATGAT
AGTAGGAGGCTTGGTAGGTTTAAGAATAGTTTTTGCTGTACTTTCTATAGTGAATAGAGTTAGGCAGGGA
TATTCACCATTATCGTTTCAGACCCACCTCCCAACCCCGAGGGGACCCGACAGGCCCGAAGGAATAGAAG
AAGAAGGTGGAGAGAGAGACAGAGACAGATCCATTCGATTAGTGAACGGATCTCGACGGTATCGCCAAAT
GGCAGTATTCATCCACAATTTTAAAAGAAAAGGGGGGATTGGGGGGTACAGTGCAGGGGAAAGAATAGTA
GACATAATAGCAACAGACATACAAACTAAAGAATTACAAAAACAAATTACAAAAATTCAAAATTTTCGGG
TTTATTACAGGGACAGCAGAGATCCAGTTTGGATCGATAAGCTTGATATCGAATTCGGGAGGTGGTCCCT
GCAGTTACGCCAATGATAACCCCCGCCAGAAAAATCTTAGTAGCCTTCCCTTTTTGTTTTCCGTGCCCCA
ACTCGGCGGATTGACTCGGCCCCTTCCGGAAACACCCGAATCAACTTCTAGTCAAATTATTGTTCACGCC
GCAATGACCCACCCCTGGCCCGCGTCTGTGGAACTGACCCCTGGTGTACAGGAGAGTTCGCTGCTGAAAG
TGGTCCCAAAGGGGTACTAGTTTTTAAGCTCCCAACTCCCCCTCCCCCAGCGTCTGGAGGATTCCACACC
CTCGCACCGCAGGGGCGAGGAAGTGGGCGGAGTCCGGTTTTGGCGCCAGCCGCTGAGGCTGCCAAGCAGA
AAAGCCACCGCTGAGGAGACTCCGGTCACTGTCCTCGCCCCGCCTCCCCCTTCCCTCCCCTTGGGGACCA
CCGGGCGCCACGCCGCGAACGGTAAGTGCCGCGGTCGTCGGCGCCTCCGCCCTCCCCCTAGGGCCCCAAT
TCCCAGCGGGCGCGGCGCGCGGCCCCTCCCCCCGCCGGGCGCGCGCCCGCTGCCCCGCCCTTCGTGGCCG
CCCGGCGTGGGCGGTGCCACCCCTCCCCCCGGCGGCCCCGCGCGCAGCTCCCGGCTCCCTCCCCCTTCGG
ATGTGGCTTGAGCTGTAGGCGCGGAGGGGCTCCGGTGCCCGTCAGTGGGCAGAGCGCACATCGCCCACAG
TCCCCGAGAAGTTGGGGGGAGGGGTCGGCAATTGAACCGGTGCCTAGAGAAGGTGGCGCGGGGTAAACTG
GGAAAGTGATGTCGTGTACTGGCTCCGCCTTTTTCCCGAGGGTGGGGGAGAACCGTATATAAGTGCAGTA
GTCGCCGTGAACGTTCTTTTTCGCAACGGGTTTGCCGCCAGAACACAGGTAAGTGCCGTGTGTGGTTCCC
GCGGGCCTGGCCTCTTTACGGGTTATGGCCCTTGCGTGCCTTGAATTACTTCCACCTGGCTGCAGTACGT
GATTCTTGATCCCGAGCTTCGGGTTGGAAGTGGGTGGGAGAGTTCGAGGCCTTGCGCTTAAGGAGCCCCT
TCGCCTCGTGCTTGAGTTGAGGCCTGGCCTGGGCGCTGGGGCCGCCGCGTGCGAATCTGGTGGCACCTTC
GCGCCTGTCTCGCTGCTTTCGATAAGTCTCTAGCCATTTAAAATTTTTGATGACCTGCTGCGACGCTTTT
TTTCTGGCAAGATAGTCTTGTAAATGCGGGCCAAGATCTGCACACTGGTATTTCGGTTTTTGGGGCCGCG
GGCGGCGACGGGGCCCGTGCGTCCCAGCGCACATGTTCGGCGAGGCGGGGCCTGCGAGCGCGGCCACCGA
GAATCGGACGGGGGTAGTCTCAAGCTGGCCGGCCTGCTCTGGTGCCTGGCCTCGCGCCGCCGTGTATCGC
CCCGCCCTGGGCGGCAAGGCTGGCCCGGTCGGCACCAGTTGCGTGAGCGGAAAGATGGCCGCTTCCCGGC
CCTGCTGCAGGGAGCTCAAAATGGAGGACGCGGCGCTCGGGAGAGCGGGCGGGTGAGTCACCCACACAAA
GGAAAAGGGCCTTTCCGTCCTCAGCCGTCGCTTCATGTGACTCCACGGAGTACCGGGCGCCGTCCAGGCA
CCTCGATTAGTTCTCGAGCTTTTGGAGTACGTCGTCTTTAGGTTGGGGGGAGGGGTTTTATGCGATGGAG
TTTCCCCACACTGAGTGGGTGGAGACTGAAGTTAGGCCAGCTTGGCACTTGATGTAATTCTCCTTGGAAT
TTGCCCTTTTTGAGTTTGGATCTTGGTTCATTCTCAAGCCTCAGACAGTGGTTCAAAGTTTTTTTCTTCC
ATTCCAGGTGTCGTGGAATTCTCACGCGTCTGCAGGATATCAAGCTTGCGGTACCGCGGGCCCGAAGCTT
ACGCCACCATGAGCGAGCTGATTAAGGAGAACATGCACATGAAGCTGTACATGGAGGGCACCGTGGACAA
CCATCACTTCAAGTGCACATCCGAGGGCGAAGGCAAGCCCTACGAGGGCACCCAGACCATGAGAATCAAG
GTGGTCGAGGGCGGCCCTCTCCCCTTCGCCTTCGACATCCTGGCTACTAGCTTCCTCTACGGCAGCAAGA
CCTTCATCAACCACACCCAGGGCATCCCCGACTTCTTCAAGCAGTCCTTCCCTGAGGGCTTCACATGGGA
GAGAGTCACCACATACGAAGACGGGGGCGTGCTGACCGCTACCCAGGACACCAGCCTCCAGGACGGCTGC
CTCATCTACAACGTCAAGATCAGAGGGGTGAACTTCACATCCAACGGCCCTGTGATGCAGAAGAAAACAC
TCGGCTGGGAGGCCTTCACCGAGACGCTGTACCCCGCTGACGGCGGCCTGGAAGGCAGAAACGACATGGC
CCTGAAGCTCGTGGGCGGGAGCCATCTGATCGCAAACATCAAGACCACATATAGATCCAAGAAACCCGCT
AAGAACCTCAAGATGCCTGGCGTCTACTATGTGGACTACAGACTGGAAAGAATCAAGGAGGCCAACAACG
AGACCTACGTCGAGCAGCACGAGGTGGCAGTGGCCAGATACTGCGACCTCCCTAGCAAACTGGGGCACAA
GCTTAATGGAAGCGGAGCTACTAACTTCAGCCTGCTGAAGCAGGCTGGAGACGTGGAGGAGAACCCTGGA
CCTGGATCCGGATCCAGCAAAGGAGAAGAACTTTTCACTGGAGTTGTCCCAATTCTTGTTGAATTAGATG
GTGATGTTAATGGGCACAAATTTTCTGTCCGTGGAGAGGGTGAAGGTGATGCTACAAACGGAAAACTCAC
CCTTAAATTTATTTGCACTACTGGAAAACTACCTGTTCCGTGGCCAACACTTGTCACTACTCTGACCTAT
GGTGTTCAATGCTTTTCCCGTTATCCGGATCACATGAAACGGCATGACTTTTTCAAGAGTGCCATGCCCG
AAGGTTATGTACAGGAACGCACTATATCTTTCAAAGATGACGGGACCTACAAGACGCGTGCTGAAGTCAA
GTTTGAAGGTGATACCCTTGTTAATCGTATCGAGTTAAAGGGTATTGATTTTAAAGAAGATGGAAACATT
CTTGGACACAAACTAGAGTACAACTTTAACTCACACAATGTATACATCACGGCAGACAAACAAAAGAATG
GAATCAAAGCTAACTTCAAAATTCGCCACAACGTTGAAGATGGTTCCGTTCAACTAGCAGACCATTATCA
ACAAAATACTCCAATTGGCGATGGCCCTGTCCTTTTACCAGACAACCATTACCTGTCGACACAATCTGTC
CTTTCGAAAGATCCCAACGAAAAGCGTGACCACATGGTCCTTCTTGAGTTTGTAACTGCTGCTGGGATTA
CACATGGCATGGATGAGCTCTACAAAGGATCTGGCAGTGGATCAGGATCTGGTAGTGGTAGTGGTAGCGG
AAGTGGAAGTGGCAGTGGGGAGAAGTCAGAGAACTGTGGGGTTCCAGAGGATCTGTTAAATGGTTTGAAG
GTTACAGATACTCAGGAAGCCGAGTGTGCTGGCCCTCCAGTTCCTGATCCCAAAAATCAGCATTCCCAGA
GTAAGCTGCTCAGGGATGATGAGGCCCATCTCCAGGAGGACCAGGGAGAAGAGGAGTGTTTTCATGACTG
CAGTGCCTCATTTGAGGAGGAGCCAGGAGCGGACAAGGTTGAGAACAAATCTAATGAAGATGTGAATTCC
TCTGAACTAGATGAAGAATACCTAATAGAACTGGAAAAAAACATGTCGGATGAAGAGAAACAGAAAAGAA
GAGAAGAGAGCACTAGACTAAAGGAGGAGGGAAATGAACAGTTTAAGAAAGGAGATTATATAGAAGCTGA
AAGTTCTTATAGTCGAGCCCTCGAAATGTGCCCATCCTGCTTCCAAAAGGAGAGGTCGATTCTATTTTCA
AATAGAGCTGCAGCAAGGATGAAACAGGACAAGAAAGAAATGGCCATCAATGACTGCAGCAAAGCAATTC
AATTAAACCCCAGCTATATCAGGGCAATATTGAGGAGAGCAGAGTTGTATGAGAAGACGGACAAGCTAGA
TGAAGCCCTGGAAGACTATAAATCTATATTAGAAAAAGATCCATCAATACATCAAGCAAGAGAAGCTTGT
ATGAGATTACCTAAGCAAATTGAAGAACGTAATGAAAGACTAAAAGAAGAGATGTTAGGTAAATTAAAAG
ATCTTGGGAACTTGGTTCTCCGACCTTTTGGGCTCTCCACGGAAAATTTCCAGATCAAACAGGATTCCTC
TACCGGCTCGTACTCCATCAATTTCGTTCAAAATCCAAATAATAACAGATAATAAGGCCGCGACTCTAGA
GTCGACCTGCAGGCATGCAAGCTTGATATCAAGCTTATCGATAATCAACCTCTGGATTACAAAATTTGTG
AAAGATTGACTGGTATTCTTAACTATGTTGCTCCTTTTACGCTATGTGGATACGCTGCTTTAATGCCTTT
GTATCATGCTATTGCTTCCCGTATGGCTTTCATTTTCTCCTCCTTGTATAAATCCTGGTTGCTGTCTCTT
TATGAGGAGTTGTGGCCCGTTGTCAGGCAACGTGGCGTGGTGTGCACTGTGTTTGCTGACGCAACCCCCA
CTGGTTGGGGCATTGCCACCACCTGTCAGCTCCTTTCCGGGACTTTCGCTTTCCCCCTCCCTATTGCCAC
GGCGGAACTCATCGCCGCCTGCCTTGCCCGCTGCTGGACAGGGGCTCGGCTGTTGGGCACTGACAATTCC
GTGGTGTTGTCGGGGAAATCATCGTCCTTTCCTTGGCTGCTCGCCTGTGTTGCCACCTGGATTCTGCGCG
GGACGTCCTTCTGCTACGTCCCTTCGGCCCTCAATCCAGCGGACCTTCCTTCCCGCGGCCTGCTGCCGGC
TCTGCGGCCTCTTCCGCGTCTTCGCCTTCGCCCTCAGACGAGTCGGATCTCCCTTTGGGCCGCCTCCCCG
CATCGATACCGTCGACCTCG
Features (pLannotate 1.2.2; 35 found; start..end, strand, type, name):
     21..89      +  CDS            nef (fragment): NEF_HV1Z2 - Experimental evidence at protein level: Swiss-Prot protein existence level 1. Extracellular Nef protein targets CD4(+) T-lymphocytes for apoptosis by interacting with CXCR4 surface receptors. From Human immunodeficiency virus type 1 group M subtype D (isolate Z2/CDC-Z34) (HIV-1).
     91..324     +  LTR            3' LTR (ΔU3): self-inactivating 3' long terminal repeat (LTR) from HIV-1
    349..367     -  promoter       SP6 promoter: promoter for bacteriophage SP6 RNA polymerase
    595..874     +  CDS            TcR (fragment): tetracycline efflux protein; tet; confers resistance to tetracycline
    875..923     -  misc_feature   bom (fragment): basis of mobility region from pBR322
   1025..1060    -  CDS            rop (fragment): Rop protein, which maintains plasmids at low copy number; rop
   1155..1259    +  promoter       AmpR promoter: bla
   1260..2120    +  CDS            AmpR: β-lactamase; bla; confers resistance to ampicillin, carbenicillin, and related antibiotics
   2291..2879    +  rep_origin     ori: high-copy-number ColE1/pMB1/pBR322/pUC origin of replication
   3062..3118    +  CDS            lacI (fragment): lac repressor; lacI; The lac repressor binds to the lac operator to inhibit transcription in E. coli. This inhibition can be relieved by adding lactose or isopropyl-β-D-thiogalactopyranoside (IPTG).
   3125..3454    +  promoter       SV40 promoter: SV40 enhancer and early promoter
   3654..3773    +  CDS            gpt (fragment): XGPT_ECOLI - Also known as gpp, gxu. Experimental evidence at protein level: Swiss-Prot protein existence level 1. Purine salvage pathway enzyme that catalyzes the transfer of the ribosyl-5-phosphate group from 5-phospho-alpha-D-ribose 1- diphosphate (PRPP) to the N9 position of the 6-oxopurines guanine and xanthine to form the corresponding ribonucleotides GMP (guanosine 5'- monophosphate) and XMP (xanthosine 5'-monophosphate), with the release of PPi. To a lesser extent, also acts on hypoxanthine (PubMed:9100006, PubMed:3886014). Does not ribophosphorylate adenine (PubMed:3886014). From Esch
   3773..4108    +  CDS            gpt (fragment): XGPT_ECOLI - Also known as gpp, gxu. Experimental evidence at protein level: Swiss-Prot protein existence level 1. Purine salvage pathway enzyme that catalyzes the transfer of the ribosyl-5-phosphate group from 5-phospho-alpha-D-ribose 1- diphosphate (PRPP) to the N9 position of the 6-oxopurines guanine and xanthine to form the corresponding ribonucleotides GMP (guanosine 5'- monophosphate) and XMP (xanthosine 5'-monophosphate), with the release of PPi. To a lesser extent, also acts on hypoxanthine (PubMed:9100006, PubMed:3886014). Does not ribophosphorylate adenine (PubMed:3886014). From Esch
   4203..4508    +  CDS            frsA (fragment): FRSA_ECOLI - Also known as yafA. Experimental evidence at protein level: Swiss-Prot protein existence level 1. Catalyzes the hydrolysis of esters (PubMed:15808744). Displays esterase activity toward pNP-butyrate (PubMed:15808744). May stimulate mixed-acid fermentation by acting as a fermentation/respiration switch that down-regulates respiration and up- regulates fermentation rates (PubMed:15169777). From Escherichia coli (strain K12).
   4512..4586    +  CDS            small t antigen (fragment): SV40 (simian virus 40) small t antigen
   4588..4653    +  intron         small t intron: SV40 (simian virus 40) small t antigen intron
   4783..4803    +  CDS            SV40 NLS: nuclear localization signal of SV40 (simian virus 40) large T antigen
   5122..5205    +  CDS            large T antigen (fragment): large T antigen from SV40 (simian virus 40)
   5228..5362    +  polyA_signal   SV40 poly(A) signal: SV40 polyadenylation signal
   5529..5858    +  CDS            nef (fragment): NEF_HV1BR - Experimental evidence at protein level: Swiss-Prot protein existence level 1. Extracellular Nef protein targets CD4(+) T-lymphocytes for apoptosis by interacting with CXCR4 surface receptors (PubMed:14990729). From Human immunodeficiency virus type 1 group M subtype B (isolate BRU/LAI) (HIV-1).
   5906..6163    +  LTR            5' LTR (truncated): truncated 5' long terminal repeat (LTR) from HIV-1
   6210..6335    +  misc_feature   HIV-1 Ψ: packaging signal of human immunodeficiency virus type 1
   6319..6657    +  CDS            HIV-1 gag (fragment): gag protein from human immunodeficiency virus 1; gag
   6832..7065    +  misc_feature   RRE: The Rev response element (RRE) of HIV-1 allows for Rev-dependent mRNA export from the nucleus to the cytoplasm.
   7442..7542    +  CDS            Rev (fragment): human immunodeficiency virus 1 (HIV-1) Rev protein; rev; enhances nuclear export of unspliced and incompletely spliced viral mRNAs
   7579..7696    +  misc_feature   cPPT/CTS: central polypurine tract and central termination sequence of HIV-1
   7733..7756    -  misc_feature   MCS (fragment): pBluescript multiple cloning site
   8428..9605    +  promoter       EF-1α promoter: strong constitutive promoter for human elongation factor EF-1α
   9669..10367   +  CDS            TagBFP: TagBFP is a basic (constitutively fluorescent) blue fluorescent protein published in 2008, derived from Entacmaea quadricolor. It is reported to be a very rapidly-maturing monomer with very low acid sensitivity.
  10446..11156   +  CDS            Superfolder GFP: Superfolder GFP is a basic (constitutively fluorescent) green fluorescent protein published in 2005, derived from Aequorea victoria. It is reported to be a very rapidly-maturing weak dimer.
  11220..12089   +  CDS            TTC1: TTC1_HUMAN - Also known as TPR1. Experimental evidence at protein level: Swiss-Prot protein existence level 1. From Homo sapiens (Human).
  12104..12134   +  misc_feature   MCS (fragment): pUC18/19 multiple cloning site
  12135..12153   +  misc_feature   MCS (fragment): pBluescript multiple cloning site
  12153..12741   +  misc_feature   WPRE: woodchuck hepatitis virus posttranscriptional regulatory element
  12742..4       +  misc_feature   MCS (fragment) (across the origin): pBluescript multiple cloning site
