[The description below was written by a language model from this plasmid's Addgene catalogue record and pLannotate feature annotations shown in this document.]
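Description:
pGM265 is an HIV-1-based lentiviral transfer plasmid built on the MH0006 backbone for expressing wild-type human TTC1 (also known as TPR1) fused at its N terminus to superfolder GFP. In bacteria it is maintained through a high-copy ColE1/pUC-type origin and selected with ampicillin via the β-lactamase gene. The backbone outside the viral region also carries remnants of older vector lineages, including fragments of TcR, rop, bom and lacI, and an SV40 promoter followed by gpt fragments, SV40 small t intron sequences and an SV40 poly(A) signal. The record assigns no function to these parts in this construct.

The packaged region runs from a truncated 5' LTR through the Ψ packaging signal with an adjoining gag fragment, the Rev response element for Rev-dependent nuclear export of the genomic RNA, and the cPPT/CTS, and ends in a ΔU3 self-inactivating 3' LTR that silences LTR-driven transcription after integration. Within it, a human EF-1α promoter provides strong constitutive expression of a cassette in which TagBFP lies upstream of sfGFP and TTC1. A WPRE follows to enhance transcript stability and expression. The annotation does not identify what lies in the short gap between TagBFP and sfGFP, so the record does not show whether the blue protein is released as a separate transduction marker (for example by a 2A-type peptide) or remains fused. The stated insert size of 1644 bp roughly matches the combined sfGFP–TTC1 span.

The construct is intended for viral delivery and stable exogenous expression of fluorescently tagged TTC1 in mammalian cells. The associated study concerns chaperone-mediated targeting of alpha-helical proteins to the mitochondrial outer membrane.
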