Addgene plasmid #220179: pGM265
Purpose: Expresses exogenous wild-type TTC1 with an N-terminal sfGFP tag
Depositing lab: Jonathan Weissman. Depositing organization: Whitehead Institute for Biomedical Research. Publication: Triaging of alpha-helical proteins to the mitochondrial outer membrane by distinct chaperone machinery based on substrate topology. Muthukumar G, Stevens TA, Inglis AJ, Esantsi TK, Saunders RA, Schulte F, Voorhees RM, Guna A, Weissman JS. Mol Cell. 2024 Mar 21;84(6):1101-1119.e9. doi: 10.1016/j.molcel.2024.01.028. Epub 2024 Feb 29. PubMed 38428433.
Backbone
  Vector backbone: MH0006
  Vector type: Lentiviral
Growth in bacteria
  Bacterial resistance: Ampicillin, 100 μg/mL
  Growth temperature: 37°C
  Growth strain: NEB Stable
  Copy number: High Copy
Gene/Insert
  Gene/Insert name: TTC1
  Species: H. sapiens (human)
  Insert size (bp): 1644
  Entrez Gene: TTC1 (a.k.a. TPR1)
  Tag / fusion protein: sfGFP (N terminal on insert)
  Cloning method: Gibson Cloning
Terms and licenses: Academic/Nonprofit Terms; Industry Terms: Not Available to Industry
How to cite: pGM265 was a gift from Jonathan Weissman (Addgene plasmid # 220179 ; http://n2t.net/addgene:220179 ; RRID:Addgene_220179)
